Addgene plasmid #22547: Flag-HA-JOSD1
Depositing lab: Wade Harper. Depositing organization: Harvard Medical School. Publication: Defining the human deubiquitinating enzyme interaction landscape. Sowa ME, Bennett EJ, Gygi SP, Harper JW. Cell. 2009 Jul 23. 138(2):389-403. 10.1016/j.cell.2009.04.042 PubMed 19615732.
Backbone
  Vector backbone: pDEST_LTR_N_FLAG_HA_IRES_puro
  Backbone manufacturer: Harper_Lab
  Backbone size w/o insert (bp): 6521
  Vector type: Mammalian Expression, Retroviral
  Selectable markers: Puromycin
Growth in bacteria
  Bacterial resistance: Ampicillin, 100 μg/mL
  Growth temperature: 37°C
  Growth strain: DH5alpha
  Copy number: High Copy
Gene/Insert
  Gene/Insert name: JOSD1 (alt names: Josephin domain containing 1; KIAA0063, dJ508I15.2)
  Species: H. sapiens (human)
  Mutation: None
  GenBank ID: NM_014876
  Entrez Gene: JOSD1 (a.k.a. KIAA0063, dJ508I15.2)
  Tag / fusion protein: HA (N terminal on backbone); FLAG (N terminal on backbone)
  Cloning method: Gateway Cloning; 5′ cloning site GATEWAY_LR (unknown if destroyed); 3′ cloning site GATEWAY_LR (unknown if destroyed)
  Sequencing primers: 5′ CAGCCCTCACTCCTTCTCTAGG; 3′ CAAGCGGCTTCGGCCAGTAAC
Terms and licenses: Academic/Nonprofit Terms; Industry Terms: Not Available to Industry
How to cite: Flag-HA-JOSD1 was a gift from Wade Harper (Addgene plasmid # 22547 ; http://n2t.net/addgene:22547 ; RRID:Addgene_22547)
