[The description below was written by a language model from this plasmid's Addgene catalogue record and pLannotate feature annotations shown in this document.]
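Description:
Flag-HA-JOSD1 is a gammaretroviral mammalian expression plasmid built by Gateway LR recombination of the human JOSD1 open reading frame (Josephin domain containing 1, also known as KIAA0063) into the destination vector pDEST_LTR_N_FLAG_HA_IRES_puro. It is maintained in E. coli through a high-copy ColE1/pUC-type origin and an ampicillin resistance gene. The backbone also carries short, non-functional remnants of lac, rop, bom, tetracycline resistance and env sequences left over from earlier cloning vectors.

The viral cassette is framed by 5′ and 3′ long terminal repeats annotated as murine embryonic stem cell virus type, with the MESV Ψ packaging signal and a truncated, start-codon-less MMLV gag segment that together allow the transcript to be packaged into retroviral particles when gag-pol and env are supplied in trans. No separate internal promoter is annotated, so expression is evidently driven from the 5′ LTR, as the backbone name suggests. Downstream of gag come a FLAG epitope and an HA epitope, then the attB1 site, the wild-type JOSD1 coding sequence and attB2, giving an N-terminally FLAG-HA-tagged protein. An EMCV IRES follows and directs translation of puromycin N-acetyltransferase from the same transcript, so puromycin selection enriches for cells that also express the tagged protein.

JOSD1 is a Josephin-family protein with deubiquitinating activity in vitro. The construct comes from a study mapping the interaction landscape of human deubiquitinating enzymes. Its design suits stable transduction of mammalian cells followed by detection or affinity purification of JOSD1 and its binding partners through the two tags.
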