Features (pLannotate 1.2.2; 23 found; start..end, strand, type, name):
      1..417     +  CDS            gag (truncated): truncated Moloney murine leukemia virus (MMLV) gag gene lacking the start codon
    442..462     +  CDS            FLAG (fragment): FLAG® epitope tag, followed by an enterokinase cleavage site
    475..501     +  CDS            3xHA (fragment): three tandem HA epitope tags
    518..535     +  protein_bind   attB1 (fragment): mutant version of attB; core recombination site for the Gateway® BP reaction BP Clonase™
    541..1146    +  CDS            JOSD1: JOS1_HUMAN - Also known as JSPH1, KIAA0063. Experimental evidence at protein level: Swiss-Prot protein existence level 1. Deubiquitinates monoubiquitinated probes (in vitro). When ubiquitinated, cleaves 'Lys-63'-linked and 'Lys-48'-linked poly- ubiquitin chains (in vitro), hence may act as a deubiquitinating enzyme. May increase macropinocytosis and suppress clathrin- and caveolae-mediated endocytosis. May enhance membrane dynamics and cell motility independently of its catalytic activity. From Homo sapiens (Human).
   1148..1172    -  protein_bind   attB2: mutant version of attB; recombination site for the Gateway® BP reaction BP Clonase™
   1290..1752    +  misc_feature   IRES: internal ribosome entry site (IRES) of the encephalomyocarditis virus (EMCV)
   1766..2365    +  CDS            PuroR: puromycin N-acetyltransferase; pac from Streptomyces alboniger; confers resistance to puromycin
   2441..2955    +  LTR            3' LTR: 3' long terminal repeat from murine embryonic stem cell virus
   3117..3133    -  protein_bind   lac operator: The lac repressor binds to the lac operator to inhibit transcription in E. coli. This inhibition can be relieved by adding lactose or isopropyl-β-D-thiogalactopyranoside (IPTG). lac repressor encoded by lacI
   3141..3171    -  promoter       lac promoter: promoter for the E. coli lac operon
   3186..3207    -  protein_bind   CAP binding site: CAP binding activates transcription in the presence of cAMP. E. coli catabolite activator protein
   3220..3312    -  CDS            lacI (fragment): lac repressor; lacI; The lac repressor binds to the lac operator to inhibit transcription in E. coli. This inhibition can be relieved by adding lactose or isopropyl-β-D-thiogalactopyranoside (IPTG).
   3495..4083    -  rep_origin     ori: high-copy-number ColE1/pMB1/pBR322/pUC origin of replication
   4254..5114    -  CDS            AmpR: β-lactamase; bla; confers resistance to ampicillin, carbenicillin, and related antibiotics
   5115..5219    -  promoter       AmpR promoter: bla
   5314..5349    +  CDS            rop (fragment): Rop protein, which maintains plasmids at low copy number; rop
   5451..5550    +  misc_feature   bom (fragment): basis of mobility region from pBR322
   5556..5705    -  CDS            lacZα (fragment): LacZα fragment of β-galactosidase; lacZ fragment
   5705..5906    -  CDS            TcR (fragment): tetracycline efflux protein; tet; confers resistance to tetracycline
   5907..6005    +  CDS            env (fragment): murine leukemia virus gPr80 envelope polyprotein precursor; env; proteolytically cleaved into gp70SU and p15TM subunits
   6047..6563    +  LTR            5' LTR: 5' long terminal repeat from murine embryonic stem cell virus
   6627..6968    +  misc_feature   MESV Ψ: packaging signal of murine embryonic stem cell virus
>Addgene plasmid #22547 | Flag-HA-JOSD1 | addgene full sequence | sequence record 313759 | Addgene NGS Result
GGCCAGACTGTTACCACTCCCTTAAGTTTGACCTTAGGTCACTGGAAAGATGTCGAGCGGATCGCTCACA
ACCAGTCGGTAGATGTCAAGAAGAGACGTTGGGTTACCTTCTGCTCTGCAGAATGGCCAACCTTTAACGT
CGGATGGCCGCGAGACGGCACCTTTAACCGAGACCTCATCACCCAGGTTAAGATCAAGGTCTTTTCACCT
GGCCCGCATGGACACCCAGACCAGGTCCCCTACATCGTGACCTGGGAAGCCTTGGCTTTTGACCCCCCTC
CCTGGGTCAAGCCCTTTGTACACCCTAAGCCTCCGCCTCCTCTTCCTCCATCCGCCCCGTCTCTCCCCCT
TGAACCTCCTCGTTCGACCCCGCCTCGATCCTCCCTTTATCCAGCCCTCACTCCTTCTCTAGGCGCCGGA
ATTAGATCTGCCACCATGGACTACAAGGATGACGATGACAAGCTCGATGGAGGATACCCATACGATGTTC
CAGATTACGCTGCTCGAGGTTATCAAACAAGTTTGTACAAAAAAGTTGGCATGAGTTGTGTGCCATGGAA
AGGAGACAAGGCCAAATCTGAATCATTGGAGCTGCCCCAGGCAGCACCCCCACAAATCTACCATGAGAAA
CAGCGCAGGGAGCTTTGTGCCCTCCACGCCCTCAATAACGTCTTCCAGGACAGCAATGCCTTCACCCGGG
ATACGCTGCAAGAGATTTTCCAGAGGTTGTCTCCAAACACCATGGTGACACCTCACAAGAAGAGCATGCT
GGGAAATGGCAACTACGATGTGAATGTCATTATGGCAGCACTTCAGACCAAAGGCTATGAAGCTGTTTGG
TGGGACAAGCGCAGGGATGTCGGTGTCATTGCCCTCACTAACGTCATGGGCTTCATCATGAATCTGCCCT
CCAGCCTATGCTGGGGTCCACTGAAACTGCCCCTCAAAAGGCAGCACTGGATCTGTGTTCGAGAGGTGGG
AGGGGCCTACTACAACCTCGACTCCAAACTCAAGATGCCCGAGTGGATTGGAGGCGAGAGCGAGCTCAGG
AAGTTTCTAAAACATCATTTGCGAGGAAAGAACTGTGAACTCCTGCTGGTGGTACCAGAAGAGGTAGAGG
CTCATCAGAGTTGGAGGACCGATGTGTACCCAACTTTCTTGTACAAAGTGGTTCGATAACGAATTCCGCC
CCCCCCCCCTAACGTTACTGGCCGAAGCCGCTTGGAATAAGGCCGGTGTGCGTTTGTCTATATGTTATTT
TCCACCATATTGCCGTCTTTTGGCAATGTGAGGGCCCGGAAACCTGGCCCTGTCTTCTTGACGAGCATTC
CTAGGGGTCTTTCCCCTCTCGCCAAAGGAATGCAAGGTCTGTTGAATGTCGTGAAGGAAGCAGTTCCTCT
GGAAGCTTCTTGAAGACAAACAACGTCTGTAGCGACCCTTTGCAGGCAGCGGAACCCCCCACCTGGCGAC
AGGTGCCTCTGCGGCCAAAAGCCACGTGTATAAGATACACCTGCAAAGGCGGCACAACCCCAGTGCCACG
TTGTGAGTTGGATAGTTGTGGAAAGAGTCAAATGGCTCTCCTCAAGCGTATTCAACAAGGGGCTGAAGGA
TGCCCAGAAGGTACCCCATTGTATGGGATCTGATCTGGGGCCTCGGTGCACATGCTTTACATGTGTTTAG
TCGAGGTTAAAAAAACGTCTAGGCCCCCCGAACCACGGGGACGTGGTTTTCCTTTGAAAAACACGATGAT
AATATGGCCACAACCATGACCGAGTACAAGCCCACGGTGCGCCTCGCCACCCGCGACGACGTCCCCAGGG
CCGTACGCACCCTCGCCGCCGCGTTCGCCGACTACCCCGCCACGCGCCACACCGTCGATCCGGACCGCCA
CATCGAGCGGGTCACCGAGCTGCAAGAACTCTTCCTCACGCGCGTCGGGCTCGACATCGGCAAGGTGTGG
GTCGCGGACGACGGCGCCGCGGTGGCGGTCTGGACCACGCCGGAGAGCGTCGAAGCGGGGGCGGTGTTCG
CCGAGATCGGCCCGCGCATGGCCGAGTTGAGCGGTTCCCGGCTGGCCGCGCAGCAACAGATGGAAGGCCT
CCTGGCGCCGCACCGGCCCAAGGAGCCCGCGTGGTTCCTGGCCACCGTCGGCGTCTCGCCCGACCACCAG
GGCAAGGGTCTGGGCAGCGCCGTCGTGCTCCCCGGAGTGGAGGCGGCCGAGCGCGCCGGGGTGCCCGCCT
TCCTGGAGACCTCCGCGCCCCGCAACCTCCCCTTCTACGAGCGGCTCGGCTTCACCGTCACCGCCGACGT
CGAGGTGCCCGAAGGACCGCGCACCTGGTGCATGACCCGCAAGCCCGGTGCCTGATGCATCGATGTCGAC
CTGCAGCCAAGCTTATCGATAAAATAAAAGATTTTATTTAGTCTCCAGAAAAAGGGGGGAATGAAAGACC
CCACCTGTAGGTTTGGCAAGCTAGCTTAAGTAACGCCATTTTGCAAGGCATGGAAAATACATAACTGAGA
ATAGAGAAGTTCAGATCAAGGTTAGGAACAGAGAGACAGCAGAATATGGGCCAAACAGGATATCTGTGGT
AAGCAGTTCCTGCCCCGGCTCAGGGCCAAGAACAGATGGTCCCCAGATGCGGTCCCGCCCTCAGCAGTTT
CTAGAGAACCATCAGATGTTTCCAGGGTGCCCCAAGGACCTGAAATGACCCTGTGCCTTATTTGAACTAA
CCAATCAGTTCGCTTCTCGCTTCTGTTCGCGCGCTTCTGCTCCCCGAGCTCAATAAAAGAGCCCACAACC
CCTCACTCGGCGCGCCAGTCCTCCGATAGACTGCGTCGCCCGGGTACCCGTGTATCCAATAAACCCTCTT
GCAGTTGCATCCGACTTGTGGTCTCGCTGTTCCTTGGGAGGGTCTCCTCTGAGTGATTGACTACCCGTCA
GCGGGGGTCTTTCATGGGTAACAGTTTCTTGAAGTTGGAGAACAACATTCTGAGGGTAGGAGTCGAATAT
TAAGTAATCCTGACTCAATTAGCCACTGTTTTGAATCCACATACTCCAATACTCCTGAAATAGTTCATTA
TGGACAGCGCAGAAAGAGCTGGGGAGAATTGTGAAATTGTTATCCGCTCACAATTCCACACAACATACGA
GCCGGAAGCATAAAGTGTAAAGCCTGGGGTGCCTAATGAGTGAGCTAACTCACATTAATTGCGTTGCGCT
CACTGCCCGCTTTCCAGTCGGGAAACCTGTCGTGCCAGCTGCATTAATGAATCGGCCAACGCGCGGGGAG
AGGCGGTTTGCGTATTGGGCGCTCTTCCGCTTCCTCGCTCACTGACTCGCTGCGCTCGGTCGTTCGGCTG
CGGCGAGCGGTATCAGCTCACTCAAAGGCGGTAATACGGTTATCCACAGAATCAGGGGATAACGCAGGAA
AGAACATGTGAGCAAAAGGCCAGCAAAAGGCCAGGAACCGTAAAAAGGCCGCGTTGCTGGCGTTTTTCCA
TAGGCTCCGCCCCCCTGACGAGCATCACAAAAATCGACGCTCAAGTCAGAGGTGGCGAAACCCGACAGGA
CTATAAAGATACCAGGCGTTTCCCCCTGGAAGCTCCCTCGTGCGCTCTCCTGTTCCGACCCTGCCGCTTA
CCGGATACCTGTCCGCCTTTCTCCCTTCGGGAAGCGTGGCGCTTTCTCATAGCTCACGCTGTAGGTATCT
CAGTTCGGTGTAGGTCGTTCGCTCCAAGCTGGGCTGTGTGCACGAACCCCCCGTTCAGCCCGACCGCTGC
GCCTTATCCGGTAACTATCGTCTTGAGTCCAACCCGGTAAGACACGACTTATCGCCACTGGCAGCAGCCA
CTGGTAACAGGATTAGCAGAGCGAGGTATGTAGGCGGTGCTACAGAGTTCTTGAAGTGGTGGCCTAACTA
CGGCTACACTAGAAGAACAGTATTTGGTATCTGCGCTCTGCTGAAGCCAGTTACCTTCGGAAAAAGAGTT
GGTAGCTCTTGATCCGGCAAACAAACCACCGCTGGTAGCGGTGGTTTTTTTGTTTGCAAGCAGCAGATTA
CGCGCAGAAAAAAAGGATCTCAAGAAGATCCTTTGATCTTTTCTACGGGGTCTGACGCTCAGTGGAACGA
AAACTCACGTTAAGGGATTTTGGTCATGAGATTATCAAAAAGGATCTTCACCTAGATCCTTTTAAATTAA
AAATGAAGTTTTAAATCAATCTAAAGTATATATGAGTAAACTTGGTCTGACAGTTACCAATGCTTAATCA
GTGAGGCACCTATCTCAGCGATCTGTCTATTTCGTTCATCCATAGTTGCCTGACTCCCCGTCGTGTAGAT
AACTACGATACGGGAGGGCTTACCATCTGGCCCCAGTGCTGCAATGATACCGCGAGACCCACGCTCACCG
GCTCCAGATTTATCAGCAATAAACCAGCCAGCCGGAAGGGCCGAGCGCAGAAGTGGTCCTGCAACTTTAT
CCGCCTCCATCCAGTCTATTAATTGTTGCCGGGAAGCTAGAGTAAGTAGTTCGCCAGTTAATAGTTTGCG
CAACGTTGTTGCCATTGCTACAGGCATCGTGGTGTCACGCTCGTCGTTTGGTATGGCTTCATTCAGCTCC
GGTTCCCAACGATCAAGGCGAGTTACATGATCCCCCATGTTGTGCAAAAAAGCGGTTAGCTCCTTCGGTC
CTCCGATCGTTGTCAGAAGTAAGTTGGCCGCAGTGTTATCACTCATGGTTATGGCAGCACTGCATAATTC
TCTTACTGTCATGCCATCCGTAAGATGCTTTTCTGTGACTGGTGAGTACTCAACCAAGTCATTCTGAGAA
TAGTGTATGCGGCGACCGAGTTGCTCTTGCCCGGCGTCAATACGGGATAATACCGCGCCACATAGCAGAA
CTTTAAAAGTGCTCATCATTGGAAAACGTTCTTCGGGGCGAAAACTCTCAAGGATCTTACCGCTGTTGAG
ATCCAGTTCGATGTAACCCACTCGTGCACCCAACTGATCTTCAGCATCTTTTACTTTCACCAGCGTTTCT
GGGTGAGCAAAAACAGGAAGGCAAAATGCCGCAAAAAAGGGAATAAGGGCGACACGGAAATGTTGAATAC
TCATACTCTTCCTTTTTCAATATTATTGAAGCATTTATCAGGGTTATTGTCTCATGAGCGGATACATATT
TGAATGTATTTAGAAAAATAAACAAATAGGGGTTCCGCGCACATTTCCCCGAAAAGTGCCACCTGACGTC
TAAGAAACCATTATTATCATGACATTAACCTATAAAAATAGGCGTATCACGAGGCCCTTTCGTCTCGCGC
GTTTCGGTGATGACGGTGAAAACCTCTGACACATGCAGCTCCCGGAGACGGTCACAGCTTGTCTGTAAGC
GGATGCCGGGAGCAGACAAGCCCGTCAGGGCGCGTCAGCGGGTGTTGGCGGGTGTCGGGGCTGGCTTAAC
TATGCGGCATCAGAGCAGATTGTACTGAGAGTGCACCATATGCGGTGTGAAATACCGCACAGATGCGTAA
GGAGAAAATACCGCATCAGGCGCCATTCGCCATTCAGGCTGCGCAACTGTTGGGAAGGGCGATCGGTGCG
GGCCTCTTCGCTATTACGCCAGCTGGCGAAAGGGGGATGTGCTGCAAGGCGATTAAGTTGGGTAACGCCA
GGGTTTTCCCAGTCACGACGTTGTAAAACGACGGCGCAAGGAATGGTGCATGCAAGGAGATGGCGCCCAA
CAGTCCCCCGGCCACGGGGCCTGCCACCATACCCACGCCGAAACAAGCGCTCATGAGCCCGAAGTGGCGA
GCCCGATCTTCCCCATCGGTGATGTCGGCGATATAGGCGCCAGCAACCGCACCTGTGGCGCCGGTGATGC
CGGCCACGATGCGTCCGGCGTAGAGGCGATTAGTCCAATTTGTTAAAGACAGGATATCAGTGGTCCAGGC
TCTAGTTTTGACTCAACAATATCACCAGCTGAAGCCTATAGAGTACGAGCCATAGATAAAATAAAAGATT
TTATTTAGTCTCCAGAAAAAGGGGGGAATGAAAGACCCCACCTGTAGGTTTGGCAAGCTAGCTTAAGTAA
CGCCATTTTGCAAGGCATGGAAAATACATAACTGAGAATAGAGAAGTTCAGATCAAGGTTAGGAACAGAG
AGACAGCAGAATATGGGCCAAACAGGATATCTGTGGTAAGCAGTTCCTGCCCCGGCTCAGGGCCAAGAAC
AGATGGTCCCCAGATGCGGTCCCGCCCTCAGCAGTTTCTAGAGAACCATCAGATGTTTCCAGGGTGCCCC
AAGGACCTGAAATGACCCTGTGCCTTATTTGAACTAACCAATCAGTTCGCTTCTCGCTTCTGTTCGCGCG
CTTCTGCTCCCCGAGCTCAATAAAAGAGCCCACAACCCCTCACTCGGCGCGCCAGTCCTCCGATAGACTG
CGTCGCCCGGGTACCCGTATTCCCAATAAAGCCTCTTGCTGTTTGCATCCGAATCGTGGACTCGCTGATC
CTTGGGAGGGTCTCCTCAGATTGATTGACTGCCCACCTCGGGGGTCTTTCATTTGGAGGTTCCACCGAGA
TTTGGAGACCCCTGCCCAGGGACCACCGACCCCCCCGCCGGGAGGTAAGCTGGCCAGCGGTCGTTTCGTG
TCTGTCTCTGTCTTTGTGCGTGTTTGTGCCGGCATCTAATGTTTGCGCCTGCGTCTGTACTAGTTAGCTA
ACTAGCTCTGTATCTGGCGGACCCGTGGTGGAACTGACGAGTTCTGAACACCCGGCCGCAACCCTGGGAG
ACGTCCCAGGGACTTTGGGGGCCGTTTTTGTGGCCCGACCTGAGGAAGGGAGTCGATGTGGAATCCGACC
CCGTCAGGATATGTGGTTCTGGTAGGAGACGAGAACCTAAAACAGTTCCCGCCTCCGTCTGAATTTTTGC
TTTCGGTTTGGAACCGAAGCCGCGCGTCTTGTCTGCTGCAGCGCTGCAGCATCGTTCTGTGTTGTCTCTG
TCTGACTGTGTTTCTGTATTTGTCTGAAAATTAG
